Addgene plasmid #182194: pBac{9Xtin-eGFP,w+,attB}
Purpose: EGFP driven by tinman transcription factor binding sites
Depositing lab: David Stern. Depositing organization: HHMI, Janelia Research Campus. Publication: Transgenic tools for targeted chromosome rearrangements allow construction of balancer chromosomes in non-melanogaster Drosophila species. Stern DL. G3 (Bethesda). 2022 Feb 10. pii: 6526388. doi: 10.1093/g3journal/jkac030. PubMed 35143616.
Backbone
  Vector backbone: pBR322
  Vector type: Insect Expression
Growth in bacteria
  Bacterial resistance: Ampicillin, 100 μg/mL
  Growth temperature: 37°C
  Growth strain: DH5alpha
  Copy number: High Copy
Gene/Insert
  Gene/Insert name: EGFP
  Species: Other
  Cloning method: Gibson Cloning
Terms and licenses: Academic/Nonprofit Terms; Industry Terms: Not Available to Industry
Depositor comments: Please visit https://www.biorxiv.org/content/10.1101/2021.11.18.469106v1.full for bioRxiv preprint.
How to cite: pBac{9Xtin-eGFP,w+,attB} was a gift from David Stern (Addgene plasmid # 182194 ; http://n2t.net/addgene:182194 ; RRID:Addgene_182194)
