[The description below was written by a language model from this plasmid's Addgene catalogue record and pLannotate feature annotations shown in this document.]
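Description:
pBac{9Xtin-eGFP,w+,attB} is a 9.9 kb insect transgenesis and expression plasmid built on a pBR322-type backbone. It is propagated in E. coli as a high-copy plasmid through a ColE1/pMB1-family origin and selected with ampicillin via the bla (AmpR) gene and its promoter. The name indicates a piggyBac transposon vector, although the automated annotation does not call out piggyBac terminal repeats, so their positions cannot be confirmed from the feature table.

The reporter cassette places EGFP (annotated as the GFP S65T family) under the control of tinman transcription factor binding sites, with the name suggesting nine copies. These sites are not individually annotated but presumably lie upstream of the Drosophila hsp70Bb promoter, which probably supplies the basal transcription start. A modified myosin heavy chain intron 16 sits between the promoter and the coding sequence, an arrangement commonly used to boost expression in fly transgenes. Downstream, the small t intron, the T antigen fragments and the poly(A) signal together make up a standard SV40 3′ region for transcript processing. The antigen and NLS hits there are annotation artefacts of this terminator block rather than expressed fusions.

Two further elements support transgenesis. The mini-white gene is a visible eye-colour marker for identifying transformants in white-mutant backgrounds. The φC31 attB site allows integrase-mediated site-specific insertion into attP landing sites. According to the associated publication title, the plasmid belongs to a toolkit for targeted chromosome rearrangements and balancer chromosome construction in non-melanogaster Drosophila species. In that toolkit, a tinman-site-driven EGFP presumably provides a fluorescent marker for tracking marked chromosomes.
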