Features (pLannotate 1.2.2; 15 found; start..end, strand, type, name):
    987..1056    +  protein_bind   attB: attB site for the φC31 integrase (Groth et al., 2000) phage φC31 integrase
   1272..5391    +  gene           mini-white: white; This modified version of the white gene lacks part of the first intron.
   5396..5551    +  CDS            YPB1_ECOLX (fragment): Protein predicted: Swiss-Prot protein existence level 4. From Escherichia coli.
   5827..6065    +  promoter       hsp70 promoter: Drosophila melanogaster hsp70Bb promoter
   6080..6146    +  intron         Mhc intron: modified Drosophila myosin heavy chain intron 16 (Pfeiffer et al., 2010)
   6177..6890    +  CDS            GFP (S65T): GFP (S65T) is a basic (constitutively fluorescent) green fluorescent protein published in 1995, derived from Aequorea victoria.
   6901..6975    +  CDS            small t antigen (fragment): SV40 (simian virus 40) small t antigen
   6977..7042    +  intron         small t intron: SV40 (simian virus 40) small t antigen intron
   7172..7192    +  CDS            SV40 NLS: nuclear localization signal of SV40 (simian virus 40) large T antigen
   7199..7333    +  CDS            LT_POVHA (fragment): Protein inferred from homology: Swiss-Prot protein existence level 3. Isoform large T antigen is a key early protein essential for both driving viral replication and inducing cellular transformation. Plays a role in viral genome replication by driving entry of quiescent cells into the cell cycle and by autoregulating the synthesis of viral early mRNA. Displays highly oncogenic activities by corrupting the host cellular checkpoint mechanisms that guard cell division and the transcription, replication, and repair of DNA. Participates in the modulation of cellular gene expression preceeding viral
   7358..7441    +  CDS            large T antigen (fragment): large T antigen from SV40 (simian virus 40)
   7464..7598    +  polyA_signal   SV40 poly(A) signal: SV40 polyadenylation signal
   8040..8144    +  promoter       AmpR promoter: bla
   8145..9005    +  CDS            AmpR: β-lactamase; bla; confers resistance to ampicillin, carbenicillin, and related antibiotics
   9176..9764    +  rep_origin     ori: high-copy-number ColE1/pMB1/pBR322/pUC origin of replication
>Addgene plasmid #182194 | pBac{9Xtin-eGFP,w+,attB} | addgene full sequence | sequence record 357812 | Addgene NGS Result
GGTCTGTATATCGAGGTTTATTTATTAATTTGAATAGATATTAAGTTTTATTATATTTACACTTACATAC
TAATAATAAATTCAACAAACAATTTATTTATGTTTATTTATTTATTAAAAAAAAACAAAAACTCAAAATT
TCTTCTATAAAGTAACAAAACTTTTAAACATTCTCTCTTTTACAAAAATAAACTTATTTTGTACTTTAAA
AACAGTCATGTTGTATTATAAAATAAGTAATTAGCTTAACTTATACATAATAGAAACAAATTATACTTAT
TAGTCAGTCAGAAACAACTTTGGCACATATCAATATTATGCTCTCGACAAATAACTTTTTTGCATTTTTT
GCACGATGCATTTGCCTTTCGCCTTATTTTAGAGGGGCAGTAAGTACAGTAAGTACGTTTTTTCATTACT
GGCTCTTCAGTACTGTCATCCGATGTACCAGGCACTTCATTTGGCAAAATATTAGAGATATTATCGCGCA
AATATCTCTTCAAAGTAGGAGCTTCTAAACGCTTACGCATAAACGATGACGTCAGGCTCATGTAAAGGTT
TCTCATAAATTTTTTGCGACTTTGAACCTTTTCTCCCTTGCTACTGACATTATGGCTGTATATAATAAAA
GAATTTATGCAGGCAATGTTTATCATTCCGTACAATAATGCCATAGGCCACCTATTCGTCTTCCTACTGC
AGGTCATCACAGAACACATTTGGTCTAGCGTGTCCACTCCGCCTTTAGTTTGATTATAATACATAACCAT
TTGCGGTTTACCGGTACTTTCGTTGATAGAAGCATCCTCATCACAAGATGATAATAAGTATACCATCTTA
GCTGGCTTCGGTTTATATGAGACGAGAGTAAGGGGTCCGTCAAAACAAAACATCGATGTTCCCACTGGCC
TGGAGCGACTGTTTTTCAGTACTTCCGGTATCTCGCGTTTGTTTGATCGCACGGTTCCCACGATGTAGGT
CACGGTCTCGAAGCCGCGGTGCGGGTGCCAGGGCGTGCCCTTGGGCTCCCCGGGCGCGTACTCCACCTCA
CCCATCTGGTCCATCATGATGAACGGGTCGAGGTGGCGGTAGTTGATCCCGGCGAACGCGCGGCGCACCG
GGAAGCCCTCGCCCTCGAAACCGCTGGGCGCGGTGGTCACGGTGAGCACGGGACGTGCGACGGCGTCGGC
GGGTGCGGATACGCGGGGCAGCGTCAGCGGGTTCTCGACGGTCACGGCGGGCATGTCGACAAGCCGAACA
TATGGGCGCGCCTAGTATGTATGTAAGTTAATAAAACCCATTTTTGCGGAAAGTAGATAAAAAAAACATT
TTTTTTTTTTACTGCACTGGATATCATTGAACTTATCTGATCAGTTTTAAATTTACTTCGATCCAAGGGT
ATTTGATGTACCAGGTTCTTTCGATTACCTCTCACTCAAAATGACATTCCACTCAAAGTCAGCGCTGTTT
GCCTCCTTCTCTGTCCACAGAAATATCGCCGTCTCTTTCGCCGCTGCGTCCGCTATCTCTTTCGCCACCG
TTTGTAGCGTTACGTAGCGTCAATGTCCGCCTTCAGTTGCATTTTGTCAGCGGTTTCGTGACGAAGCTCC
AAGCGGTTTACGCCATCAATTAAACACAAAGTGCTGTGCCAAAACTCCTCTCGCTTCTTATTTTTGTTTG
TTTTTTGAGTGATTGGGGTGGTGATTGGTTTTGGGTGGGTAAGCAGGGGAAAGTGTGAAAAATCCCGGCA
ATGGGCCAAGAGGATCAGGAGCTATTAATTCGCGGAGGCAGCAAACACCCATCTGCCGAGCATCTGAACA
ATGTGAGTAGTACATGTGCATACATCTTAAGTTCACTTGATCTATAGGAACTGCGATTGCAACATCAAAT
TGTCTGCGGCGTGAGAACTGCGACCCACAAAAATCCCAAACCGCAATTGCACAAACAAATAGTGACACGA
AACAGATTATTCTGGTAGCTGTTCTCGCTATATAAGACAATTTTTGAGATCATATCATGATCAAGACATC
TAAAGGCATTCATTTTCGACTATATTCTTTTTTACAAAAAATATAACAACCAGATATTTTAAGCTGATCC
TAGATGCACAAAAAATAAATAAAAGTATAAACCTACTTCGTAGGATACTTCGGGGTACTTTTTGTTCGGG
GTTAGATGAGCATAACGCTTGTAGTTGATATTTGAGATCCCCTATCATTGCAGGGTGACAGCGGAGCGGC
TTCGCAGAGCTGCATTAACCAGGGCTTCGGGCAGGCCAAAAACTACGGCACGCTCCGGCCACCCAGTCCG
CCGGAGGACTCCGGTTCAGGGAGCGGCCAACTAGCCGAGAACCTCACCTATGCCTGGCACAATATGGACA
TCTTTGGGGCGGTCAATCAGCCGGGCTCCGGATGGCGGCAGCTGGTCAACCGGACACGCGGACTATTCTG
CAACGAGCGACACATACCGGCGCCCAGGAAACATTTGCTCAAGAACGGTGAGTTTCTATTCGCAGTCGGC
TGATCTGTGTGAAATCTTAATAAAGGGTCCAATTACCAATTTGAAACTCAGTTTGCGGCGTGGCCTATCC
GGGCGAACTTTTGGCCGTGATGGGCAGTTCCGGTGCCGGAAAGACGACCCTGCTGAATGCCCTTGCCTTT
CGATCGCCGCAGGGCATCCAAGTATCGCCATCCGGGATGCGACTGCTCAATGGCCAACCTGTGGACGCCA
AGGAGATGCAGGCCAGGTGCGCCTATGTCCAGCAGGATGACCTCTTTATCGGCTCCCTAACGGCCAGGGA
ACACCTGATTTTCCAAGCCATGGTGCGGATGCCACGACATCTGACCTATCGGCAGCGAGTGGCCCGCGTG
GATCAGGTGATCCAGGAGCTTTCGCTCAGCAAATGTCAGCACACGATCATCGGTGTGCCCGGCAGGGTGA
AAGGTCTGTCCGGCGGAGAAAGGAAGCGTCTGGCATTCGCCTCCGAGGCTCTAACCGATCCGCCGCTTCT
GATCTGCGATGAGCCCACCTCCGGACTGGACTCCTTTACCGCCCACAGCGTCGTCCAGGTGCTGAAGAAG
CTGTCGCAGAAGGGCAAGACCGTCATCCTGACCATTCATCAGCCGTCTTCCGAGCTGTTTGAGCTCTTTG
ACAAGATCCTTCTGATGGCCGAGGGCAGGGTAGCTTTCTTGGGCACTCCCAGCGAAGCCGTCGACTTCTT
TTCCTAGTGAGTTCGATGTGTTTATTAAGGGTATCTAGTATTACATAACATCTCAACTCCTATCCAGCGT
GGGTGCCCAGTGTCCTACCAACTACAATCCGGCGGACTTTTACGTACAGGTGTTGGCCGTTGTGCCCGGA
CGGGAGATCGAGTCCCGTGATCGGATCGCCAAGATATGCGACAATTTTGCCATTAGCAAAGTAGCCCGGG
ATATGGAGCAGTTGTTGGCCACCAAAAATCTGGAGAAGCCACTGGAGCAGCCGGAGAATGGGTACACCTA
CAAGGCCACCTGGTTCATGCAGTTCCGGGCGGTCCTGTGGCGATCCTGGCTGTCGGTGCTCAAGGAACCA
CTCCTCGTAAAAGTGCGACTTATTCAGACAACGGTGAGTGGTTCCAGTGGAAACAAATGATATAACGCTT
ACAATTCTTGGAAACAAATTCGCTAGATTTTAGATAGAATTGCCTGATTCCACACCCTTCTTAGTTTTTT
TCAATGAGATGTATAGTTTATAGTTTTGCAGAAGATAAATAAATTTCATTTAACTCGCGAATATTAATGA
GATGCGAGTAACATTTTAATTTGCAGATGGTTGCCATCTTGATTGGCCTCATCTTTTTGGGCCAACAACT
CACGCAAGTGGGTGTGATGAATATCAACGGAGCCATCTTCCTCTTCCTGACCAACATGACCTTTCAAAAC
GTCTTTGCCACGATAAATGTAAGTCATGTTTAGAATACATTTGCATTTCAATAATTTACTAACTTTCTAA
TGAATCGATTCGATTTAGGTGTTCACCTCAGAGCTGCCAGTTTTTATGAGGGAGGCCCGAAGTCGACTTT
ATCGCTGTGACACATACTTTCTGGGCAAAACGATTGCCGAATTGCCGCTTTTTCTCACAGTGCCACTGGT
CTTCACGGCGATTGCCTATCCGATGATCGGACTGCGGGCCGGAGTGCTGCACTTCTTCAACTGCCTGGCG
CTGGTCACTCTGGTGGCCAATGTGTCAACGTCCTTCGGATATCTAATATCCTGCGCCAGCTCCTCGACCT
CGATGGCGCTGTCTGTGGGTCCGCCGGTTATCATACCATTCCTGCTCTTTGGCGGCTTCTTCTTGAACTC
GGGCTCGGTGCCAGTATACCTCAAATGGTTGTCGTACCTCTCATGGTTCCGTTACGCCAACGAGGGTCTG
CTGATTAACCAATGGGCGGACGTGGAGCCGGGCGAAATTAGCTGCACATCGTCGAACACCACGTGCCCCA
GTTCGGGCAAGGTCATCCTGGAGACGCTTAACTTCTCCGCCGCCGATCTGCCGCTGGACTACGTGGGTCT
GGCCATTCTCATCGTGAGCTTCCGGGTGCTCGCATATCTGGCTCTAAGACTTCGGGCCCGACGCAAGGAG
TAGCCGACATATATCCGAAATAACTGCTTGTTTTTTTTTTTTACCATTATTACCATCGTGTTTACTGTTT
ATTGCCCCCTCAAAAAGCTAATGTAATTATATTTGTGCCAATAAAAACAAGATATGACCTATAGAATACA
AGTATTTCCCCTTCGAACATCCCCACAAGTAGACTTTGGATTTGTCTTCTAACCAAAAGACTTACACACC
TGCATACCTTACATCAAAAACTCGTTTATCGCTACATAAAACACCGGGATATATTTTTTATATACATACT
TTTCAAATCGCGCGCCCTCTTCATAATTCACCTCCACCACACCACGTTTCGTAGTTGCTCTTTCGCTGTC
TCCCACCCGCTCTCCGCAACACATTCACCTTTTGTTCGACGACCTTGGAGCGACTGTCGTTAGTTCCGCG
CGATTCGGTTCGCTCAAATGGTTCCGAGTGGTTCATTTCGTCTCAATAGAAATTAGTAATAAATATTTGT
ATGTACAATTTATTTGCTCCAATATATTTGTATATATTTCCCTCACAGCTATATTTATTCTAATTTAATA
TTATGACTTTTTAAGGTAATTTTTTGTGACCTGTTCGGAGTGATTAGCGTTACAATTTGAACTGAAAGTG
ACATCCAGTGTTTGTTCCTTGTGTAGATGCATCTCAAAAAAATGGTGGGCATAATAGTGTTGTTTATATA
TATCAAAAATAACAACTATAATAATAAGAATACATTTAATTTAGAAAATGCTTGGATTTCACTGGAACTA
GGGCGCGCCTCCGGAACATAATGGTGCAGGGCGCTGACTTCCGCGTTTCCAGACTTTACGAAACACGGAA
ACCGAAGACCATTCATGTTGTTGCTCAGGTCGCAGACGTTTTGCAGCAGCAGTCGCTTCACGTTCGCTCG
CGTATCGGTGATTCATTCTGCTAACCAGTAAGGCAACCCCGCCAGCCTAGCCGGGTCCTCAACGACAGGA
GCACGATCATGCGCACCCGTGGCCAGGGCCGCACATATGCAATGGTTAATTCGAGCTCGCCCGGGGCTCT
CAAGTGTATCTGAGACTCAAGTGTGCTCACTTGAGTGCTCTCAAGTGTATGACCACACTTGAGTGCTCTC
AAGTGTTCGATCTCTCAAGTGTACTTCACTCAAGTGTATGATGCTCTCAAGTGTATCCAAGCTTATCGAT
TTCGAACCCTCGACCGCCGGAGTATAAATAGAGGCGCTTCGTCTACGGAGCGACAATTCAATTCAAACAA
GCAAAGTGAACACGTCGCTAAGCGAAAGCTAAGCAAATAAACAAGCGCAGCTGAACAAGCTAAACAATCT
GCAGTAAAGTGCAAGTTAAAGTGAATCAATTAAAAGTAACCAGCAACCAAGTAAATCAACTGCAACTACT
GAAATCTGCCAAGAAGTAATTATTGAATACAAGAAGAGAACTCTGAATAGATCTAAAAGGTAGGTTCAAC
CACTGATGCCTAGGCACACCGAAACGACTAACCCTAATTCTTATCCTTTACTTCAGGCGGCCGCGGCTCG
AGGGTACCAATCAAACATGTCCAAAGGTGAAGAACTGTTTACCGGAGTAGTCCCGATATTGGTTGAACTC
GACGGCGATGTCAACGGTCATAAATTCAGTGTGTCCGGCGAGGGTGAGGGCGACGCCACATACGGTAAGC
TGACGTTGAAGTTCATATGCACCACGGGCAAGCTGCCCGTGCCATGGCCGACGTTGGTCACGACGCTGAC
GTATGGTGTCCAGTGTTTCAGCCGTTACCCCGATCATATGAAGCAGCATGACTTTTTCAAGTCGGCGATG
CCGGAGGGATACGTTCAAGAGAGGACCATTTTCTTCAAGGATGACGGCAACTATAAGACGCGAGCGGAGG
TGAAATTTGAAGGCGACACACTCGTTAACCGTATTGAGTTGAAGGGCATTGATTTTAAGGAGGATGGCAA
CATTCTGGGCCATAAGTTGGAATACAACTACAACTCGCATAATGTGTATATAATGGCAGATAAGCAGAAA
AACGGAATAAAGGTTAACTTCAAGATTCGCCACAACATAGAGGACGGTTCCGTGCAACTTGCAGATCATT
ACCAACAGAACACACCCATTGGAGATGGCCCAGTTCTCTTGCCAGACAATCACTACCTTTCCACACAGTC
CGCGTTGAGCAAGGACCCCAATGAAAAGCGGGACCACATGGTGTTGCTGGAGTTTGTGACCGCAGCTGGT
ATTACACACGGCATGGATGAGCTCTACAAGTAATCTAGAGGATCTTTGTGAAGGAACCTTACTTCTGTGG
TGTGACATAATTGGACAAACTACCTACAGAGATTTAAAGCTCTAAGGTAAATATAAAATTTTTAAGTGTA
TAATGTGTTAAACTACTGATTCTAATTGTTTGTGTATTTTAGATTCCAACCTATGGAACTGATGAATGGG
AGCAGTGGTGGAATGCCTTTAATGAGGAAAACCTGTTTTGCTCAGAAGAAATGCCATCTAGTGATGATGA
GGCTACTGCTGACTCTCAACATTCTACTCCTCCAAAAAAGAAGAGAAAGGTAGAAGACCCCAAGGACTTT
CCTTCAGAATTGCTAAGTTTTTTGAGTCATGCTGTGTTTAGTAATAGAACTCTTGCTTGCTTTGCTATTT
ACACCACAAAGGAAAAAGCTGCACTGCTATACAAGAAAATTATGGAAAAATATTTGATGTATAGTGCCTT
GACTAGAGATCATAATCAGCCATACCACATTTGTAGAGGTTTTACTTGCTTTAAAAAACCTCCCACACCT
CCCCCTGAACCTGAAACATAAAATGAATGCAATTGTTGTTGTTAACTTGTTTATTGCAGCTTATAATGGT
TACAAATAAAGCAATAGCATCACAAATTTCACAAATAAAGCATTTTTTTCACTGCATTCTAGTTGTGGTT
TGTCCAAACTCATCAATGTATCTTATCATGTCTGGATCGATCTGGCCGGCGATATCTATAACAAGAAAAT
ATATATATAATAAGTTATCACGTAAGTAGAACATGAAATAACAATATAATTATCGTATGAGTTAAATCTT
AAAAGTCACGTAAAAGATAATCATGCGTCATTTTGACTCACGCGGTCGTTATAGTTCAAAATCAGTGACA
CTTACCGCATTGACAAGCACGCCTCACGGGAGCTCCAAGCGGCGACTGAGATGTCCTAAATGCACAGCGA
CGGATTCGCGCTATTTAGAAAGAGAGAGCAATATTTCAAGAATGCATGCGTCAATTTTACGCAGACTATC
TTTCTAGGGGCCGGCCGTTTAAACGAATTCTTGAAGACGAAAGGGCCTCGTGATACGCCTATTTTTATAG
GTTAATGTCATGATAATAATGGTTTCTTAGACTCAGGTGGCACTTTTCGGGGAAATGTGCGCGGAACCCC
TATTTGTTTATTTTTCTAAATACATTCAAATATGTATCCGCTCATGAGACAATAACCCTGATAAATGCTT
CAATAATATTGAAAAAGGAAGAGTATGAGTATTCAACATTTCCGTGTCGCCCTTATTCCCTTTTTTGCGG
CATTTTGCCTTCCTGTTTTTGCTCACCCAGAAACGCTGGTGAAAGTAAAAGATGCTGAAGATCAGTTGGG
TGCACGAGTGGGTTACATCGAACTGGATCTCAACAGCGGTAAGATCCTTGAGAGTTTTCGCCCCGAAGAA
CGTTTTCCAATGATGAGCACTTTTAAAGTTCTGCTATGTGGCGCGGTATTATCCCGTATTGACGCCGGGC
AAGAGCAACTCGGTCGCCGCATACACTATTCTCAGAATGACTTGGTTGAGTACTCACCAGTCACAGAAAA
GCATCTTACGGATGGCATGACAGTAAGAGAATTATGCAGTGCTGCCATAACCATGAGTGATAACACTGCG
GCCAACTTACTTCTGACAACGATCGGAGGACCGAAGGAGCTAACCGCTTTTTTGCACAACATGGGGGATC
ATGTAACTCGCCTTGATCGTTGGGAACCGGAGCTGAATGAAGCCATACCAAACGACGAGCGTGACACCAC
GATGCCTGTAGCAATGGCAACAACGTTGCGCAAACTATTAACTGGCGAACTACTTACTCTAGCTTCCCGG
CAACAATTAATAGACTGGATGGAGGCGGATAAAGTTGCAGGACCACTTCTGCGCTCGGCCCTTCCGGCTG
GCTGGTTTATTGCTGATAAATCTGGAGCCGGTGAGCGTGGGTCTCGCGGTATCATTGCAGCACTGGGGCC
AGATGGTAAGCCCTCCCGTATCGTAGTTATCTACACGACGGGGAGTCAGGCAACTATGGATGAACGAAAT
AGACAGATCGCTGAGATAGGTGCCTCACTGATTAAGCATTGGTAACTGTCAGACCAAGTTTACTCATATA
TACTTTAGATTGATTTAAAACTTCATTTTTAATTTAAAAGGATCTAGGTGAAGATCCTTTTTGATAATCT
CATGACCAAAATCCCTTAACGTGAGTTTTCGTTCCACTGAGCGTCAGACCCCGTAGAAAAGATCAAAGGA
TCTTCTTGAGATCCTTTTTTTCTGCGCGTAATCTGCTGCTTGCAAACAAAAAAACCACCGCTACCAGCGG
TGGTTTGTTTGCCGGATCAAGAGCTACCAACTCTTTTTCCGAAGGTAACTGGCTTCAGCAGAGCGCAGAT
ACCAAATACTGTTCTTCTAGTGTAGCCGTAGTTAGGCCACCACTTCAAGAACTCTGTAGCACCGCCTACA
TACCTCGCTCTGCTAATCCTGTTACCAGTGGCTGCTGCCAGTGGCGATAAGTCGTGTCTTACCGGGTTGG
ACTCAAGACGATAGTTACCGGATAAGGCGCAGCGGTCGGGCTGAACGGGGGGTTCGTGCACACAGCCCAG
CTTGGAGCGAACGACCTACACCGAACTGAGATACCTACAGCGTGAGCTATGAGAAAGCGCCACGCTTCCC
GAAGGGAGAAAGGCGGACAGGTATCCGGTAAGCGGCAGGGTCGGAACAGGAGAGCGCACGAGGGAGCTTC
CAGGGGGAAACGCCTGGTATCTTTATAGTCCTGTCGGGTTTCGCCACCTCTGACTTGAGCGTCGATTTTT
GTGATGCTCGTCAGGGGGGCGGAGCCTATGGAAAAACGCCAGCAACGCGGCCTTTTTACGGTTCCTGGCC
TTTTGCTGGCCTTTTGCTCACATGTTACCGCCCTAGAAAGATAATCATATTGTGACGTACGTTAAAGATA
ATCATGCGTAAAATTGACGCATGTGTTTTATC
